>Addgene plasmid #39476 | pcDNA6-ARID1A 1759-2285 | addgene partial sequence | sequence record 51187 | BGH-rev 5'-TAGAAGGCACAGTCGAGG-3'
GGTGATGATGACCGGTACGCGTAGAATCGAGACCGAGGAGAGGGTTAGGGATAGGCTTACCTTCGAACCG
CGGGCCCTCTAGACTCGAGGACTGGCCAATCAAAAACAGTACATCACAAATGACTTGTGAAACCAATGAG
TTCATCAACGGTGATACCGAGATGTCCAACAGCCGTGATTCGTACAGAGTAAACTCTGAGTGGTTCTCGT
CCACCTTGGCCAAGGCAAGCAGCGCGCGGGCAGCCCGCCGCATCATGTCCACACTAGTTGGCTCAAAGGG
TGGGTTCTGCATGTGGAGGAGGCTGGCCTGGCTCTGCTGGAACTGTGTGGCGGCAAGGCTGTCCTCTAGG
AAGCCCAGGAGGTTGCCGATACTGCCCTTCTGCACTGCAATGGCACGAGCTGCCAGGCTGTCCCCCTGAG
CCAGGTTGGCCAGCAGTACCACAGCCATCTCCCGGCACACCGGGTTCTTTCGGTCACTGAGGAAGCGCAC
CATAGTGCTATACAACTTCTCCAGGCGGCTGAAGGGGGGTGTGGCCAGAATCAGGTCCACATTGTTGTCC
TGGATGCTGAGTTTGCTGAGGGTTTCCAAGACCAGTCTCTGCGGGGAAAGGACGGCATTGGGGCCCAGGG
TGGAAAAGGGGTCCTGGGCTTCAGCTGAAGGGCAAACTGCCCAGTGTAGGAGTCCGTCCAGGACAGGCAG
GCAAATGCTCTCGGGGTATGGAGATAGGTCCAACTGCCCCGAGATGTTGGCGAGTGTAACCAAGGTGTTT
TCCCGGAGCATCTCCAAGCAGTCCCACCACCACTCCACTTTGTTGCAGCTC
