>Addgene plasmid #39476 | pcDNA6-ARID1A 1759-2285 | addgene partial sequence | sequence record 51524 | CMV-F 5'-CGCAAATGGGCGGTAGGCGTG-3'
CTCTCTGGCTAACTAGAGAACCCACTGCTTACTGGCTTATCGAAATTAATACGACTCACTATAGGGAGAC
CCAAGCTGGCTAGCGTTTAAACTTAAGCTTGGTACCGAGCTCGGATCCTGGGAGGTTCAGCAAGGTGTCT
AGTCCAGCTCCCATGGAGGGTGGGGAAGAAGAAGAAGAACTTCTAGGTCCTAAACTAGAAGAGGAAGAAG
AAGAGGAAGTAGTTGAAAATGATGAGGAGATAGCCTTTTCAGGCAAGGACAAGCCAGCTTCAGAGAATAG
TGAGGAGAAGCTGATCAGTAAGTTTGACAAGCTTCCAGTAAAGATCGTACAGAAGAATGATCCATTTGTG
GTGGACTGCTCAGATAAGCTTGGGCGTGTGCAGGAGTTTGACAGTGGCCTGCTGCACTGGCGGATTGGTG
GGGGGGACACCACTGAGCATATCCAGACCCACTTCGAGAGCAAGACAGAGCTGCTGCCTTCCCGGCCTCA
CGCACCCTGCCCACCAGCCCCTCGGAAGCATGTGACAACAGCAGAGGGTACACCAGGGACAACAGACCAG
GAGGGGCCCCCACCTGATGGACCTCCAGAAAAACGGATCACAGCCACTATGGATGACATGTTGTCTACTC
GGTCTAGCACCTTGACCGAGGATGGAGCTAAGAGTTCAGAGGCCATCAAGGAGAGCAGCAAGTTTCCATT
TGGCATTAGCCCAGCACAGAGCCACCGGAACATCAAGATCCTAGAGGACGAACCCCACAGTAAGGATGAG
ACCCCACTGTGTACCCTTCTGGACTGGCAGGATTCTCTTGCCAAGCGCTGCGTCTGTGTGTCCAATACCA
TTCGAAGCCTGTCATTTGTGCCAGGCAATGACTTTGAGATGTCCAAACACCCAGGGCTGCTGCTCATCCT
GGGCAAGCTGATCCTGCTGCACCACA
