>Addgene plasmid #39476 | pcDNA6-ARID1A 1759-2285 | addgene partial sequence | sequence record 51526 | f1ori-R 5'-AGGGAAGAAAGCGAAAGGAG-3'
CGGTCACGCTGCGCGTAACCACCACACCCGCCGCGCTTAATGCGCCGCTACAGGGCGCGTGGGGATACCC
CCTAGAGCCCCAGCTGGTTCTTTCCGCCTCAGAAGCCATAGAGCCCACCGCATCCCCAGCATGCCTGCTA
TTGTCTTCCCAATCCTCCCCCTTGCTGTCCTGCCCCACCCCACCCCCCAGAATAGAATGACACCTACTCA
GACAATGCGATGCAATTTCCTCATTTTATTAGGAAAGGACAGTGGGAGTGGCACCTTCCAGGGTCAAGGA
AGGCACGGGGGAGGGGCAAACAACAGATGGCTGGCAACTAGAAGGCACAGTCGAGGCTGATCAGCGGGTT
TAAACTCAATGGTGATGGTGATGATGACCGGTACGCGTAGAATCGAGACCGAGGAGAGGGTTAGGGATAG
GCTTACCTTCGAACCGCGGGCCCTCTAGACTCGAGGACTGGCCAATCAAAAACAGTACATCACAAATGAC
TTGTGAAACCAATGAGTTCATCAACGGTGATACCGAGATGTCCAACAGCCGTGATTCGTACAGAGTAAAC
TCTGAGTGGTTCTCGTCCACCTTGGCCAAGGCAAGCAGCGCGCGGGCAGCCCGCCGCATCATGTCCACAC
TAGTTGGCTCAAAGGGTGGGTTCTGCATGTGGAGGAGGCTGGCCTGGCTCTGCTGGAACTGTGTGGCGGC
AAGGCTGTCCTCTAGGAAGCCCAGGAGGTTGCCGATACTGCCCTTCTGCACTGCAATGGCACGAGCTGCC
AGGCTGTCCCCCTGAGCCAGGTTGGCCAGCAGTACCACAGCCATCTCCCGGCACACCGGG
