[The description below was written by a language model from this plasmid's Addgene catalogue record.]
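Description:
pcDNA6-ARID1A 1759-2285 is a mammalian expression plasmid built on the Invitrogen pcDNA6-V5/His (version B) backbone, which is about 5.2 kb without the insert. It is propagated in E. coli under ampicillin selection, and it carries a blasticidin marker for selecting transfected mammalian cells. The record does not list the promoter explicitly. However, the recommended sequencing primers (CMV forward and T7 promoter upstream, BGH reverse and V5 reverse downstream) fit the usual layout of this vector family, in which a CMV promoter drives the insert and a BGH polyadenylation signal terminates the transcript.

The insert is a C-terminal fragment of human ARID1A (also called BAF250a, SMARCF1 and p270), a subunit of the SWI/SNF chromatin remodeling complex. It was cloned between BamHI and XhoI sites, both of which were retained. The expressed protein spans amino acids 1759 to 2285 and is fused in frame to the backbone's C-terminal V5 epitope and polyhistidine tags, which allow antibody detection and metal-affinity purification. The depositor notes that the cloned nucleotide sequence actually begins at the codon for residue 1746. Because no ATG is present in that leading stretch, residues 1746 to 1758 are not expected to be translated, and translation starts at the methionine at position 1759.

The plasmid comes from work characterizing ARID1A as a tumor suppressor in gynecologic cancers. As a truncation construct, it suits experiments that test what the C-terminal region alone contributes, for example in domain mapping or protein interaction studies, although the record does not specify the assays in which it was used.
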