Addgene plasmid #39476: pcDNA6-ARID1A 1759-2285
Depositing lab: Ie-Ming Shih. Depositing organization: Johns Hopkins University and School of Medicine. Publication: ARID1A, a factor that promotes formation of SWI/SNF-mediated chromatin remodeling, is a tumor suppressor in gynecologic cancers. Guan B, Wang TL, Shih IeM. Cancer Res. 2011 Nov 1;71(21):6718-27. Epub 2011 Sep 7. 10.1158/0008-5472.CAN-11-1562 PubMed 21900401.
Backbone
  Vector backbone: pCDNA6-V5/His.b
  Backbone manufacturer: Invitrogen
  Backbone size w/o insert (bp): 5212
  Vector type: Mammalian Expression
  Selectable markers: Blasticidin
Growth in bacteria
  Bacterial resistance: Ampicillin, 100 μg/mL
  Growth temperature: 37°C
  Growth strain: DH5alpha
  Copy number: Unknown
Gene/Insert
  Gene/Insert name: ARID1A
  Species: H. sapiens (human)
  Mutation: expresses ARID1A aa1759-2285
  GenBank ID: NM_006015.4
  Entrez Gene: ARID1A (a.k.a. B120, BAF250, BAF250a, BM029, C1orf4, CSS2, ELD, MRD14, OSA1, P270, SMARCF1, hELD, hOSA1)
  Tag / fusion protein: V5 (C terminal on backbone); His (C terminal on backbone)
  Cloning method: Restriction Enzyme; 5′ cloning site BamHI (not destroyed); 3′ cloning site XhoI (not destroyed)
  Sequencing primers: 5′ CMV-fwd, T7-promoter; 3′ BGH-rev, V5-rev
Terms and licenses: Academic/Nonprofit Terms; Industry Terms: Not Available to Industry
Depositor comments: Encodes the C-terminus of ARID1A. Note that although the nucleotide sequence cloned in this plasmid starts with aa 1746, the cloning strategy was designed so that aa 1746- 1758 will not be translated, as there is no ATG start site. The actual ATG start site is at aa 1759.
How to cite: pcDNA6-ARID1A 1759-2285 was a gift from Ie-Ming Shih (Addgene plasmid # 39476 ; http://n2t.net/addgene:39476 ; RRID:Addgene_39476)
